Addgene plasmid #236027: ESYT2-P1
Purpose: Study the role and mechanism of the 3' UTR in regulating ESYT2-P1 gene function.
Depositing lab: Angela Ting. Depositing organization: University of Texas MD Anderson Cancer Center. Publication: Differentiation in the human urothelia is defined by distinct alternative polyadenylation. Le NB, Sona S, Santo B, Zhang Y, Ou R, Schweickart RA, Kochat V, Padron WI, Rai K, Lee SH, Yi JM, Wessely O, Lee BH, Ting AH. Cell Rep. 2026 Jan 13;45(1):116839. doi: 10.1016/j.celrep.2025.116839. PubMed 41533515.
Backbone
  Vector backbone: pmirGLO Dual-Luciferase miRNA Target Expression Vector
  Vector type: Mammalian Expression
Growth in bacteria
  Bacterial resistance: Ampicillin, 100 μg/mL
  Growth temperature: 37°C
  Growth strain: DH5alpha
  Copy number: High Copy
Gene/Insert
  Gene/Insert name: ESYT2-P1 3'UTR
  Species: H. sapiens (human)
  Entrez Gene: ESYT2 (a.k.a. CHR2SYT, E-Syt2, FAM62B)
  Cloning method: Gibson Cloning
Terms and licenses: Academic/Nonprofit Terms; Industry Terms: Not Available to Industry
How to cite: ESYT2-P1 was a gift from Angela Ting (Addgene plasmid # 236027 ; http://n2t.net/addgene:236027 ; RRID:Addgene_236027)
