[The description below was written by a language model from this plasmid's Addgene catalogue record and pLannotate feature annotations shown in this document.]
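Description:
ESYT2-P1 is a mammalian dual-luciferase reporter plasmid built on the pmirGLO Dual-Luciferase miRNA Target Expression Vector, carrying a 3' UTR sequence from the human ESYT2 gene (also known as E-Syt2 or FAM62B) introduced by Gibson cloning. It is propagated in E. coli as a high-copy plasmid through a ColE1/pUC-type origin and selected with ampicillin via the β-lactamase gene. A ColE1-derived cer region is also annotated, a recombination site that helps keep the plasmid monomeric.

The primary reporter is the synthetic firefly luciferase gene luc2, driven by a PGK promoter (annotated by the tool as the mouse phosphoglycerate kinase 1 promoter). The annotation leaves an unlabelled stretch of roughly 800 nt between the end of the luc2 coding sequence and the remnant of the multiple cloning site. This is the position where a test 3' UTR sits in this backbone, so it most likely corresponds to the ESYT2-P1 insert, although the feature table does not label it. The UTR therefore becomes part of the firefly transcript and can influence its stability or translation, and this is read out as luciferase activity. A separate SV40 enhancer/early promoter cassette expresses human codon-optimised Renilla luciferase followed by a neomycin/G418 resistance coding sequence and a synthetic poly(A) signal, providing an internal normalisation control and a potential mammalian selection marker from the same plasmid. Several short hits (tnpA, large T antigen, SET1, T7 terminator, M13 ori and bom fragments) are probably partial-match artefacts rather than functional parts.

The stated purpose is to study how the 3' UTR regulates ESYT2-P1 gene function, and the associated work concerns alternative polyadenylation in human urothelial differentiation. The record does not define "P1".
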