Features (pLannotate 1.2.2; 18 found; start..end, strand, type, name):
      1..589     +  rep_origin     ori: high-copy-number ColE1/pMB1/pBR322/pUC origin of replication
    747..1607    -  CDS            AmpR: β-lactamase; bla; confers resistance to ampicillin, carbenicillin, and related antibiotics
   1608..1712    -  promoter       AmpR promoter: bla
   1755..1847    +  CDS            tnpA (fragment): TN5P_ECOLX - Also known as tnp. Experimental evidence at protein level: Swiss-Prot protein existence level 1. Mediates transposition of transposon Tn5 by a 'cut and paste' mechanism. First, the monomeric transposase binds the 19 bp inverted DNA repeats flanking the transposon. Then, dimerization of the DNA- bound transposase creates a synaptic DNA complex. After nicking of the first DNA strand, excision of the transposon proceeds through a series of intermediates. The transposase then mediates the insertion of the transposon at a new site by strand transfer. The activity of the wild- type tran
   1868..1916    -  polyA_signal   poly(A) signal: synthetic polyadenylation signal
   1980..2772    -  CDS            NeoR/KanR (fragment): aminoglycoside phosphotransferase from Tn5; aph(3')-II (or nptII); confers resistance to neomycin, kanamycin, and G418 (Geneticin®)
   2823..3755    -  CDS            hRluc: Renilla luciferase human codon-optimized
   3806..4163    -  promoter       SV40 promoter: SV40 enhancer and early promoter
   4228..4279    +  misc_feature   bom (fragment): basis of mobility region from pBR322
   4280..4312    -  rep_origin     M13 ori (fragment): M13 bacteriophage origin of replication; arrow indicates direction of (+) strand synthesis
   4317..4385    +  CDS            large T antigen (fragment): large T antigen from SV40 (simian virus 40)
   4408..4529    +  polyA_signal   SV40 poly(A) signal: SV40 polyadenylation signal
   4551..4570    -  terminator     T7 terminator (fragment): transcription terminator for bacteriophage T7 RNA polymerase
   4578..4627    -  CDS            SET1 (fragment): solubility-enhancement tag derived from T7 phage gene 10B
   4634..4658    -  misc_feature   MCS (fragment): pUC18/19 multiple cloning site
   5488..7140    -  CDS            luciferase: firefly luciferase synthetic luc2 version of the luciferase gene
   7187..7686    -  promoter       PGK promoter: mouse phosphoglycerate kinase 1 promoter
   7743..8026    -  misc_feature   cer region: ColE1-derived recombination site that helps to maintain plasmids as monomers
>Addgene plasmid #236027 | ESYT2-P1 | addgene full sequence | sequence record 468444 | Addgene NGS Result
TTGAAATCCTTTTTTTCTGCGCGTAATCTGCTGCTTGCAAACAAAAAAACCACCGCTACCAGCGGTGGTT
TGTTTGCCGGATCAAGAGCTACCAACTCTTTTTCCGAAGGTAACTGGCTTCAGCAGAGCGCAGATACCAA
ATACTGTCCTTCTAGTGTAGCCGTAGTTAGGCCACCACTTCAAGAACTCTGTAGCACCGCCTACATACCT
CGCTCTGCTAATCCTGTTACCAGTGGCTGCTGCCAGTGGCGATAAGTCGTGTCTTACCGGGTTGGACTCA
AGACGATAGTTACCGGATAAGGCGCAGCGGTCGGGCTGAACGGGGGGTTCGTGCACACAGCCCAGCTTGG
AGCGAACGACCTACACCGAACTGAGATACCTACAGCGTGAGCTATGAGAAAGCGCCACGCTTCCCGAAGG
GAGAAAGGCGGACAGGTATCCGGTAAGCGGCAGGGTCGGAACAGGAGAGCGCACGAGGGAGCTTCCAGGG
GGAAACGCCTGGTATCTTTATAGTCCTGTCGGGTTTCGCCACCTCTGACTTGAGCGTCGATTTTTGTGAT
GCTCGTCAGGGGGGCGGAGCCTATGGAAAAACGCCAGCAACGCGGCCTTTTTACGGTTCCTGGCCTTTTG
CTGGCCTTTTGCTCACATGTTCTTTCCTGCGTTATCCCCTGATTCTGTGGATAACCGTATTACCGCCTTT
GAGTGAGCTGATACCGGTTGGGCGTCGCTTGGTCGGTCATTTCGAATTACCAATGCTTAATCAGTGAGGC
ACCTATCTCAGCGATCTGTCTATTTCGTTCATCCATAGTTGCCTGACTCCCCGTCGTGTAGATAACTACG
ATACGGGAGGGCTTACCATCTGGCCCCAGTGCTGCAATGATACCGCGAGACCCACGCTCACCGGCTCCAG
ATTTATCAGCAATAAACCAGCCAGCCGGAAGGGCCGAGCGCAGAAGTGGTCCTGCAACTTTATCCGCCTC
CATCCAGTCTATTAATTGTTGCCGGGAAGCTAGAGTAAGTAGTTCGCCAGTTAATAGTTTGCGCAACGTT
GTTGCCATTGCTACAGGCATCGTGGTGTCACGCTCGTCGTTTGGTATGGCTTCATTCAGCTCCGGTTCCC
AACGATCAAGGCGAGTTACATGATCCCCCATGTTGTGCAAAAAAGCGGTTAGCTCCTTCGGTCCTCCGAT
AGTTGTCAGAAGTAAGTTGGCCGCAGTGTTATCACTCATGGTTATGGCAGCACTGCATAATTCTCTTACT
GTCATGCCATCCGTAAGATGCTTTTCTGTGACTGGTGAGTACTCAACCAAGTCATTCTGAGAATAGTGTA
TGCGGCGACCGAGTTGCTCTTGCCCGGCGTCAATACGGGATAATACCGCGCCACATAGCAGAACTTTGAA
AGTGCTCATCATTGGAAAACGTTCTTCGGGGCGAAAACTCTCAAGGATCTTACCGCTGTTGAGATCCAGT
TCGATGTAACCCACTCGTGCACCCAACTGATCTTCAGCATCTTTTACTTTCACCAGCGTTTCTGGGTGAG
CAAAAACAGGAAGGCAAAATGCCGCAAAAAAGGGAATAAGGGCGACACGGAAATGTTGAATACTCATACT
CTTCCTTTTTCAATATTATTGAAGCATTTATCAGGGTTATTGTCTCATGAGCGGATACATATTTGAATGT
ATTTAGAAAAATAAACAAATAGGGGTTCCGCGCACATTTCCCCGAAAAGTGCCACCTGACGTCTAAGAAA
CCATTACGTAGAAAGCCAGTCCGCAGAAACGGTGCTGACCCCGGATGAATGTCAGCTACTGGGCTATCTG
GACAAGGGAAAACGCAAGCGCAAAGAGGATCCTTATCGCTATCGATTCACACAAAAAACCAACACACAGA
TGTAATGAAAATAAAGATATTTTATTGCGGCCATCGTGATGGCAGGTTGGGCGTCGCTTGGTCGGTCATT
TCGAACCCCAGAGTCCCGCTCAGAAGAACTCGTCAAGAAGGCGATAGAAGGCGATGCGCTGCGAATCGGG
AGCGGCGATACCGTAAAGCACGAGGAAGCGGTCAGCCCATTCGCCGCCAAGCTCTTCAGCAATATCACGG
GTAGCCAACGCTATGTCCTGATAGCGGTCCGCCACACCCAGCCGGCCACAGTCGATGAATCCAGAAAAGC
GGCCATTTTCCACCATGATATTCGGCAAGCAGGCATCGCCATGGGTCACGACGAGATCCTCGCCGTCGGG
CATGCGCGCCTTGAGCCTGGCGAACAGTTCGGCTGGCGCGAGCCCCTGATGCTCTTCGTCCAGATCATCC
TGATCGACAAGACCGGCTTCCATCCGAGTACGTGCTCGCTCGATGCGATGTTTCGCTTGGTGGTCGAATG
GGCAGGTAGCCGGATCAAGCGTATGCAGCCGCCGCATTGCATCAGCCATGATGGATACTTTCTCGGCAGG
AGCAAGGTGAGATGACAGGAGATCCTGCCCCGGCACTTCGCCCAATAGCAGCCAGTCCCTTCCCGCTTCA
GTGACAACGTCGAGCACAGCTGCGCAAGGAACGCCCGTCGTGGCCAGCCACGATAGCCGCGCTGCCTCGT
CCTGCAGTTCATTCAGGGCACCGGACAGGTCGGTCTTGACAAAAAGAACCGGGCGCCCCTGCGCTGACAG
CCGGAACACGGCGGCATCAGAGCAGCCGATTGTCTGTTGTGCCCAGTCATAGCCGAATAGCCTCTCCACC
CAAGCGGCCGGAGAACCTGCGTGCAATCCATCTTGTTCAATCCCTCCGGAGCCTCCGCCACCTGATCCGC
CACCTCCGCTCCCACCACCGGTCTGCTCGTTCTTCAGCACGCGCTCCACGAAGCTCTTGATGTACTTACC
CATTTCATCTGGAGCGTCCTCCTGGCTGAAGTGGAGGCCCTTCACCTTCACGAACTCGGTGTTAGGGAAC
TTCTTAGCTCCCTCGACAATAGCGTTGGAAAAGAACCCAGGGTCGGACTCGATGAACATCTTAGGCAGAT
CGTCGCTGGCCCGAAGGTAGGCGTTGTAGTTGCGGACAATCTGGACGACGTCGGGCTTGCCTCCCTTAAC
GAGAGGGATCTCGCGAGGCCAGGAGAGGGTAGGCCGTCTAACCTCGCCCTTCTCCTTGAATGGCTCCAGG
TAGGCAGCGAACTCCTCAGGCTCCAGTTTCCGCATGATCTTGCTTGGGAGCATGGTCTCGACGAAGAAGT
TATTCTCAAGCACCATTTTCTCGCCCTCTTCGCTCTTGATCAGGGCGATATCCTCCTCGATGTCAGGCCA
CTCGTCCCAGGACTCGATCACGTCCACGACACTCTCAGCATGGACGATGGCCTTGATCTTGTCTTGGTGC
TCGTAGGAGTAGTGAAAGGCCAGACAAGCCCCCCAGTCGTGGCCCACAAAGATGATTTTCTTTGGAAGGT
TCAGCAGCTCGAACCAAGCGGTGAGGTACTTGTAGTGATCCAGGAGGCGATATGAGCCATTCCCGCTCTT
GCCGGACTTACCCATTCCGATCAGATCAGGGATGATGCATCTAGCCACGGGCTCGATGTGAGGCACGACG
TGCCTCCACAGGTAGCTGGAGGCAGCGTTACCATGCAGAAAAATCACGGCGTTCTCGGCGTGCTTCTCGG
AATCATAGTAGTTGATGAAGGAGTCCAGCACGTTCATTTGCTTGCAGCGAGCCCACCACTGAGGCCCAGT
GATCATGCGTTTGCGTTGCTCGGGGTCGTACACCTTGGAAGCCATGGTGGCTCCAGCCTTTGGTTCGAGA
CTGTTGTGTCAGAAGAATCAAGCTTTTTGCAAAAGCCTAGGCCTCCAAAAAAGCCTCCTCACTACTTCTG
GAATAGCTCAGAGGCCGAGGCGGCCTCGGCCTCTGCATAAATAAAAAAAATTAGTCAGCCATGGGGCGGA
GAATGGGCGGAACTGGGCGGAGTTAGGGGCGGGATGGGCGGAGTTAGGGGCGGGACTATGGTTGCTGACT
AATTGAGATGCATGCTTTGCATACTTCTGCCTGCTGGGGAGCCTGGGGACTTTCCACACCTGGTTGCTGA
CTAATTGAGATGCATGCTTTGCATACTTCTGCCTGCTGGGGAGCCTGGGGACTTTCCACACCCTAACTGA
CACACATTCCACAGCTGGTTCTTTCCGCCTCAGAAGGTACCTAACCAAGTTCCTCTTTCAGAGGTTATTT
CAGGCCATGGTGCTGCGCAGATCCGCGTATGCGGTGTGAAATACCGCACAGATGCGTAAGGAGAAAATAC
CGCATCAGGAAATTGTAAGCGTTAATATTTTGTTAAAATTCGATTTTACCACATTTGTAGAGGTTTTACT
TGCTTAAAAAAACCTCCCACATCTCCCCCTGAACCTGAAACATAAAATGAATGCAATTGTTGTTGTTAAC
TTGTTTATTGCAGCTTATAATGGTTACAAATAAAGCAATAGCATCACAAATTTCACAAATAAAGCATTTT
TTTCACTGCATTCTAGTTGTGGTTTGTCCAAACTCATCAATGTATCTTATCATGTCTGCTCGAAGCGGCC
GCCCCAAGGGGTTATGCTAGTTATTGCTCAGCGGTGGCAGCAGCCAACTCAGCTTCCTTTCGGGCTTTGT
TAGCAGCCGGATCAGCTTGCATGCCTGCAGGTCGACTCCGCAGCAGGCAGGAGGCGTCCTCTTCAGCGTA
GCTCTCCACCTCTACCCGGAACACACCCTCTCACAGACGTACCAATGTTATTTTTATAATTTCATGGATT
TAGTTATACATACCTTAATAGTTTTATAAAATTGTTGACATTTCAGGCAAATTTGGCCAATATTATCATT
GAATTTTCTGTGTTGGATTTCCTCTAGGATTTCGCCAGTTCCTACAACGTGCAGTAGGGCGGCGGTAGCT
CTTGTGTCTGTGGACTCTGCTCAGCTGTGTCCGTAGGAGTCGGATGTGTCTGTGCTTTATTATGGCCTTG
TTTATATATCACTGAGGTATACTATGCCATGTAAATAGACTATTTTTTATAATCTTTACATGCTGGTTTA
AATTCAGAAGGAAATAGATCAAGGAAATATATATATTTTCTTCTAAAACTTATTAAATTCGTGTGACAAA
TAATCATTTTCATCTTGGCAGCAAAAAGTTCTCAGTGACCTATTTTGTGGTGTTTCTTTTTGAAAAGAAA
AGCTGAAATATTATTAAATGCTAGTATGTTTCTGCCCATTATGAAAGATGAAATAAAGTATTCAAAATAT
TAACATTTTCATAAATATAAGGATGTATTATTGAGAAGTAAGTTGAAGGGCTTATAAGGAAAAATGTTTT
ATAACTGAGTAATATATTAAGAGAATTGTCATGGTTCATAAATCACATTATGCTAATCTGAAATTTCTTA
CATAAAAATGAAGTGTCTTATGTTTATTTTAATTGCTGTTGTAACTTACTCATGAAACAGTAACTCGAGG
CTAGCGAGCTCGTTTAAACAACTAGAATTACACGGCGATCTTGCCGCCCTTCTTGGCCTTAATGAGAATC
TCGCGGATCTTGCGGGCGTCCAACTTGCCGGTCAGTCCTTTAGGCACCTCGTCCACGAACACAACACCAC
CGCGCAGCTTCTTGGCGGTTGTAACCTGGCTGGCCACATAGTCCACGATCTCCTTCTCGGTCATGGTTTT
ACCGTGTTCCAGCACGACGACTGCGGCGGGCAGCTCGCCGGCATCGTCGTCGGGCAGGCCGGCGACCCCG
GCGTCGAAGATGTTGGGGTGTTGCAGCAGGATGCTCTCCAGTTCGGCTGGGGCTACCTGGTAGCCCTTGT
ATTTGATCAGGCTCTTCAGCCGGTCCACGATGAAGAAGTGCTCGTCCTCGTCCCAGTAGGCGATGTCGCC
GCTGTGCAGCCAGCCGTCCTTGTCGATGAGAGCGTTTGTAGCCTCGGGGTTGTTAACGTAGCCGCTCATG
ATCATGGGGCCACGGACGCACAGCTCGCCGCGCTGGTTCACACCCAGTGTCTTACCGGTGTCCAAGTCCA
CCACCTTAGCCTCGAAGAAGGGCACCACCTTGCCTACTGCGCCAGGCTTGTCGTCCCCTTCGGGGGTGAT
CAGAATGGCGCTGGTTGTTTCTGTCAGGCCGTAGCCCTGGCGGATGCCTGGTAGGTGGAAGCGTTTGGCC
ACGGCCTCACCTACCTCCTTGCTGAGCGGCGCCCCGCCGCTGGCGATCTCGTGCAAGTTGCTTAGGTCGT
ACTTGTCGATGAGAGTGCTCTTAGCGAAGAAGCTAAATAGTGTGGGCACCAGCAGGGCAGATTGAATCTT
ATAGTCTTGCAAGCTGCGCAAGAATAGCTCCTCCTCGAAGCGGTACATGAGCACGACCCGAAAGCCGCAG
ATCAAGTAGCCCAGCGTGGTGAACATGCCGAAGCCGTGGTGAAATGGCACCACGCTGAGGATAGCGGTGT
CGGGGATGATCTGGTTGCCGAAGATGGGGTCGCGGGCATGACTGAATCGGACACAAGCGGTGCGGTGCGG
TAGGGCTACGCCCTTGGGCAATCCGGTACTGCCACTACTGTTCATGATCAGGGCGATGGTTTTGTCCCGG
TCGAAGCTCTCGGGCACGAAGTCGTACTCGTTGAAGCCGGGTGGCAAATGGGAAGTCACGAAGGTGTACA
TGCTTTGGAAGCCCTGGTAGTCGGTCTTGCTATCCATGATGATGATCTTTTGTATGATCGGTAGCTTCTT
TTGCACGTTGAGGATCTTTTGCAGCCCTTTCTTGCTCACGAATACGACGGTGGGCTGGCTGATGCCCATG
CTGTTCAGCAGCTCGCGCTCGTTGTAGATGTCGTTAGCTGGGGCCACAGCCACACCGATGAACAGGGCAC
CCAACACGGGCATGAAGAACTGCAAGCTATTCTCGCTGCACACCACGATCCGATGGTTTGTATTCAGCCC
ATAGCGCTTCATAGCTTCTGCCAGCCGAACGCTCATCTCGAAGTACTCGGCGTAGGTAATGTCCACCTCG
ATATGTGCGTCGGTAAAGGCGATGGTGCCGGGCACCAGGGCGTAGCGCTTCATGGCTTTGTGCAGCTGCT
CGCCGGCGGTCCCGTCTTCGAGTGGGTAGAATGGCGCTGGGCCCTTCTTAATGTTTTTGGCATCTTCCAT
GGTGGCTTTACCAACAGTACCGGATTGCCAAGCTTGGGCTGCAGGTCGAAAGGCCCGGAGATGAGGAAGA
GGAGAACAGCGCGGCAGACGTGCGCTTTTGAAGCGTGCAGAATGCCGGGCCTCCGGAGGACCTTCGGGCG
CCCGCCCCGCCCCTGAGCCCGCCCCTGAGCCCGCCCCCGGACCCACCCCTTCCCAGCCTCTGAGCCCAGA
AAGCGAAGGAGCAAAGCTGCTATTGGCCGCTGCCCCAAAGGCCTACCCGCTTCCATTGCTCAGCGGTGCT
GTCCATCTGCACGAGACTAGTGAGACGTGCTACTTCCATTTGTCACGTCCTGCACGACGCGAGCTGCGGG
GCGGGGGGGAACTTCCTGACTAGGGGAGGAGTAGAAGGTGGCGCGAAGGGGCCACCAAAGAACGGAGCCG
GTTGGCGCCTACCGGTGGATGTGGAATGTGTGCGAGGCCAGAGGCCACTTGTGTAGCGCCAAGTGCCCAG
CGGGGCTGCTAAAGCGCATGCTCCAGACTGCCTTGGGAAAAGCGCCTCCCCTACCCGGTAGATCTCGATC
CTCTACGCCGGACGCATCGTGGCCGGAGTACTGCGGTTTATCTCGATGGCTACGAGGGCAGACAGTAAGT
GGATTTACCATAATCCCTTAATTGTACGCACCGCTAAAACGCGTTCAGCGCGATCACGGCAGCAGACAGG
TAAAAATGGCAACAAACCACCCGAAAAACTGCCGCAATCGCGCCTGATAAATTTTAACCGTATGAATACC
TATGCAACCAGAGGGTACAGGCCACATTACCCCCACTTAATCCACTGAAGCTGCCATTTTTCATGGTTTC
ACCATCCCAGCGAAGGGCCATCCAGCGTGCGTTCCTGTATTTCCGGACTATAAAAGGATCTAGGTGAAGA
TCCTTTTTGATAATCTCATGACCAAAATCCCTTAACGTGAGTTTTCGTTCCACTGAGCGTCAGACCCCGT
AGAAAAGATCAAAGGATCTTC
